>Addgene plasmid #170284 | pT2Aneo-tdTomato-CAAX | addgene full sequence | sequence record 334481 | Addgene NGS Result
GCGGCCGCTCTAGAGTCGACGTTAACTAACTTAAGCTAGCAACGGTTTCCCTCTAGCGGGATCAATTCCG
CCCCCCCCCCCTAACGTTACTGGCCGAAGCCGCTTGGAATAAGGCCGGTGTGCGTTTGTCTATATGTTAT
TTTCCACCATATTGCCGTCTTTTGGCAATGTGAGGGCCCGGAAACCTGGCCCTGTCTTCTTGACGAGCAT
TCCTAGGGGTCTTTCCCCTCTCGCCAAAGGAATGCAAGGTCTGTTGAATGTCGTGAAGGAAGCAGTTCCT
CTGGAAGCTTCTTGAAGACAAACAACGTCTGTAGCGACCCTTTGCAGGCAGCGGAACCCCCCACCTGGCG
ACAGGTGCCTCTGCGGCCAAAAGCCACGTGTATAAGATACACCTGCAAAGGCGGCACAACCCCAGTGCCA
CGTTGTGAGTTGGATAGTTGTGGAAAGAGTCAAATGGCTCTCCTCAAGCGTATTCAACAAGGGGCTGAAG
GATGCCCAGAAGGTACCCCATTGTATGGGATCTGATCTGGGGCCTCGGTGCACATGCTTTACATGTGTTT
AGTCGAGGTTAAAAAAACGTCTAGGCCCCCCGAACCACGGGGACGTGGTTTTCCTTTGAAAAACACGATA
ATACCATGATTGAACAAGATGGATTGCATGCAGGTTCGCCGGCCGCTTGGGTGGAGAGGCTATTCGGCTA
TGACTGGGCACAACAGACAATCGGCTGCTCTGATGCCGCCGTGTTCCGGCTGTCAGCGCAGGGGCGCCCG
GTTCTTTTTGTCAAGACCGACCTGTCCGGTGCCCTGAATGAACTGCAGGACGAGGCAGCGCGGCTATCGT
GGCTGGCCACGACGGGCGTTCCTTGCGCAGCTGTGCTCGACGTTGTCACTGAAGCGGGAAGGGACTGGCT
GCTATTGGGCGAAGTGCCGGGGCAGGATCTCCTGTCATCTCACCTTGCTCCTGCCGAGAAAGTATCCATC
ATGGCTGATGCAATGCGGCGGCTGCATACGCTTGATCCGGCTACCTGCCCATTCGACCACCAAGCGAAAC
ATCGCATCGAGCGAGCACGTACTCGGATGGAAGCCGGTCTTGTCGATCAGGATGATCTGGACGAAGAGCA
TCAGGGGCTCGCGCCAGCCGAACTGTTCGCCAGGCTCAAGGCGCGCATGCCCGACGGCGAGGATCTCGTC
GTGACCCATGGCGATGCCTGCTTGCCGAATATCATGGTGGAAAATGGCCGCTTTTCTGGATTCATCGACT
GTGGCCGGCTGGGTGTGGCGGACCGCTATCAGGACATAGCGTTGGCTACCCGTGATATTGCTGAAGAGCT
TGGCGGCGAATGGGCTGACCGCTTCCTCGTGCTTTACGGTATCGCCGCTCCCGATTCGCAGCGCATCGCC
TTCTATCGCCTTCTTGACGAGTTCTTCTGAACTAGACCTAAGAAGAAGCGTAAGGTGTAAGTCGACGGCC
GCCACCGCGGTGGAGCTCGAATTAATTCATCGATGATGATCCAGACATGATAAGATACATTGATGAGTTT
GGACAAACCACAACTAGAATGCAGTGAAAAAAATGCTTTATTTGTGAAATTTGTGATGCTATTGCTTTAT
TTGTAACCATTATAAGCTGCAATAAACAAGTTAACAACAACAATTGCATTCATTTTATGTTTCAGGTTCA
GGGGGAGGTGTGGGAGGTTTTTTAAAGCAAGTAAAACCTCTACAAATGTGGTATGGCTGATTATGATCCT
CTAGATCAGATCTTTCTTGCTTTTACTTTTACTTCCTTAATACTCAAGTACAATTTTAATGGAGTACTTT
TTTACTTTTACTCAAGTAAGATTCTAGCCAGATACTTTTACTTTTAATTGAGTAAAATTTTCCCTAAGTA
CTTGTACTTTCACTTGAGTAAAATTTTTGAGTACTTTTTACACCTCTGTCAAGAACCATATGCCGGTACC
CAATTCGCCCTATAGTGAGTCGTATTACGCGCGCTCACTGGCCGTCGTTTTACAACGTCGTGACTGGGAA
AACCCTGGCGTTACCCAACTTAATCGCCTTGCAGCACATCCCCCTTTCGCCAGCTGGCGTAATAGCGAAG
AGGCCCGCACCGATCGCCCTTCCCAACAGTTGCGCAGCCTGAATGGCGAATGGG
[59 nt withheld, positions 2155-2213]
ACCACACCCGCC
[52 nt withheld, positions 2226-2277]
C
[91 nt withheld, positions 2279-2369]
A
[49 nt withheld, positions 2371-2419]
CCTTTGACGTTGGAGTCCACGTTCTTT
[37 nt withheld, positions 2447-2483]
ACCCTATCTCGGTCTATTCTTTTGATTTATAAGGGATTTTGCCGATTTCGGCCTATTGGTTAAAAAATGA
GCTGATTTAACAAAAATTTAACGCGAATTTTAACAAAATATTAACGCTTACAATTTAGGTGGCACTTTTC
GGGGAAATGTGCGCGGAACCCCTATTTGTTTATTTTTCTAAATACATTCAAATATGTATCCGCTCATGAG
ACAATAACCCTGATAAATGCTTCAATAATATTGAAAAAGGAAGAGTATGAGTATTCAACATTTCCGTGTC
GCCCTTATTCCCTTTTTTGCGGCATTTTGCCTTCCTGTTTTTGCTCACCCAGAAACGCTGGTGAAAGTAA
AAGATGCTGAAGATCAGTTGGGTGCACGAGTGGGTTACATCGAACTGGATCTCAACAGCGGTAAGATCCT
TGAGAGTTTTCGCCCCGAAGAACGTTTTCCAATGATGAGCACTTTTAAAGTTCTGCTATGTGGCGCGGTA
TTATCCCGTATTGACGCCGGGCAAGAGCAACTCGGTCGCCGCATACACTATTCTCAGAATGACTTGGTTG
AGTACTCACCAGTCACAGAAAAGCATCTTACGGATGGCATGACAGTAAGAGAATTATGCAGTGCTGCCAT
AACCATGAGTGATAACACTGCGGCCAACTTACTTCTGACAACGATCGGAGGACCGAAGGAGCTAACCGCT
TTTTTGCACAACATGGGGGATCATGTAACTCGCCTTGATCGTTGGGAACCGGAGCTGAATGAAGCCATAC
CAAACGACGAGCGTGACACCACGATGCCTGTAGCAATGGCAACAACGTTGCGCAAACTATTAACTGGCGA
ACTACTTACTCTAGCTTCCCGGCAACAATTAATAGACTGGATGGAGGCGGATAAAGTTGCAGGACCACTT
CTGCGCTCGGCCCTTCCGGCTGGCTGGTTTATTGCTGATAAATCTGGAGCCGGTGAGCGTGGGTCTCGCG
GTATCATTGCAGCACTGGGGCCAGATGGTAAGCCCTCCCGTATCGTAGTTATCTACACGACGGGGAGTCA
GGCAACTATGGATGAACGAAATAGACAGATCGCTGAGATAGGTGCCTCACTGATTAAGCATTGGTAACTG
TCAGACCAAGTTTACTCATATATACTTTAGATTGATTTAAAACTTCATTTTTAATTTAAAAGGATCTAGG
TGAAGATCCTTTTTGATAATCTCATGACCAAAATCCCTTAACGTGAGTTTTCGTTCCACTGAGCGTCAGA
CCCCGTAGAAAAGATCAAAGGATCTTCTTGAGATCCTTTTTTTCTGCGCGTAATCTGCTGCTTGCAAACA
AAAAAACCACCGCTACCAGCGGTGGTTTGTTTGCCGGATCAAGAGCTACCAACTCTTTTTCCGAAGGTAA
CTGGCTTCAGCAGAGCGCAGATACCAAATACTGTTCTTCTAGTGTAGCCGTAGTTAGGCCACCACTTCAA
GAACTCTGTAGCACCGCCTACATACCTCGCTCTGCTAATCCTGTTACCAGTGGCTGCTGCCAGTGGCGAT
AAGTCGTGTCTTACCGGGTTGGACTCAAGACGATAGTTACCGGATAAGGCGCAGCGGTCGGGCTGAACGG
GGGGTTCGTGCACACAGCCCAGCTTGGAGCGAACGACCTACACCGAACTGAGATACCTACAGCGTGAGCT
ATGAGAAAGCGCCACGCTTCCCGAAGGGAGAAAGGCGGACAGGTATCCGGTAAGCGGCAGGGTCGGAACA
GGAGAGCGCACGAGGGAGCTTCCAGGGGGAAACGCCTGGTATCTTTATAGTCCTGTCGGGTTTCGCCACC
TCTGACTTGAGCGTCGATTTTTGTGATGCTCGTCAGGGGGGCGGAGCCTATGGAAAAACGCCAGCAACGC
GGCCTTTTTACGGTTCCTGGCCTTTTGCTGGCCTTTTGCTCACATGTTCTTTCCTGCGTTATCCCCTGAT
TCTGTGGATAACCGTATTACCGCCTTTGAGTGAGCTGATACCGCTCGCCGCAGCCGAACGACCGAGCGCA
GCGAGTCAGTGAGCGAGGAAGCGGAAGAGCGCCCAATACGCAAACCGCCTCTCCCCGCGCGTTGGCCGAT
TCATTAATGCAGCTGGCACGACAGGTTTCCCGACTGGAAAGCGGGCAGTGAGCGCAACGCAATTAATGTG
AGTTAGCTCACTCATTAGGCACCCCAGGCTTTACACTTTATGCTTCCGGCTCGTATGTTGTGTGGAATTG
TGAGCGGATAACAATTTCACACAGGAAACAGCTATGACCATGATTACGCCAAGCGCGCAATTAACCCTCA
CTAAAGGGAACAAAAGCTGGAGCTCGGATCTGCTGGGCTTGCTGAAGGTAGGGGGTCAAGAACCAGAGGT
GTAAAGTACTTGAGTAATTTTACTTGATTACTGTACTTAAGTATTATTTTTGGGGATTTTTACTTTACTT
GAGTACAATTAAAAATCAATACTTTTACTTTTACTTAATTACATTTTTTTAGAAAAAAAAGTACTTTTTA
CTCCTTACAATTTTATTTACAGTCAAAAAGTACTTATTTTTTGGAGATCACTTGGGCCCTCTAGATGCAT
GCTCGACATTGATTATTGACTAGTTATTAATAGTAATCAATTACGGGGTCATTAGTTCATAGCCCATATA
TGGAGTTCCGCGTTACATAACTTACGGTAAATGGCCCGCCTGGCTGACCGCCCAACGACCCCCGCCCATT
GACGTCAATAATGACGTATGTTCCCATAGTAACGCCAATAGGGACTTTCCATTGACGTCAATGGGTGGAG
TATTTACGGTAAACTGCCCACTTGGCAGTACATCAAGTGTATCATATGCCAAGTACGCCCCCTATTGACG
TCAATGACGGTAAATGGCCCGCCTGGCATTATGCCCAGTACATGACCTTATGGGACTTTCCTACTTGGCA
GTACATCTACGTATTAGTCATCGCTATTACCATGGTCGAGGTGAGCCCCACGTTCTGCTTCACTCTCCCC
ATCTCCCCCCCCTCCCCACCCCCAATTTTGTATTTATTTATTTTTTAATTATTTTGTGCAGCGATGGGGG
CGGGGGGGGGGGGGGGGCGCGCGCCGGGGGGGGGGGGGGGGGGGGGGGGGSGGGGSGGGGSGAGGCGGAG
AGGTGCGGCGGCAGCCAATCAGAGCGGCGCGCTCCGAAAGTTTCCTTTTATGGCGAGGCGGCGGCGGCGG
CGGCCCTATAAAAAGCGAAGCGCGCGGCGGGCGGGAGTCGCTGCGCGCTGCCTTCGCCCCGTGCCCCGCT
CCGCCGCCGCCTCGCGCCGCCCGCCCCGGCTCTGACTGACCGCGTTACTCCCACAGGTGAGCGGGCGGGA
CGGCCCTTCTCCTCCGGGCTGTAATTAGCGCTTGGTTTAATGACGGCTTGTTTCTTTTCTGTGGCTGCGT
GAAAGCCTTGAGGGGCTCCGGGAGGGCCCTTTGTGCGGGGGGAGCGGCTCGGGGGGTGCGTGCGTGTGTG
TGTGCGTGGGGAGCGCCGCGTGCGGCTCCGCGCTGCCCGGCGGCTGTGAGCGCTGCGGGCGCGGCGCGGG
GCTTTGTGCGCTCCGCAGTGTGCGCGAGGGGAGCGCGGCCGGGGGCGGTGCCCCGCGGTGCGGGGGGGGC
TGCGAGGGGAACAAAGGCTGCGTGCGGGGTGTGTGCGTGGGGGGGTGAGCAGGGGGTGTGGGCGCGTCGG
TCGGGCTGCAACCCCCCCTGCACCCCCCTCCCCGAGTTGCTGAGCACGGCCCGGCTTCGGGTGCGGGGCT
CCGTACGGGGCGTGGCGCGGGGCTCGCCGTGCCGGGCGGGGGGTGGCGGCAGGTGGGGGTGCCGGGCGGG
GCGGGGCCGCCTCGGGCCGGGGAGGGCTCGGGGGAGGGGCGCGGCGGCCCCCGGAGCGCCGGCGGCTGTC
GAGGCGCGGCGAGCCGCAGCCATTGCCTTTTATGGTAATCGTGCGAGAGGGCGCAGGGACTTCCTTTGTC
CCAAATCTGTGCGGAGCCGAAATCTGGGAGGCGCCGCCGCACCCCCTCTAGCGGGCGCGGGGCGAAGCGG
TGCGGCGCCGGCAGGAAGGAAATGGGCGGGGAGGGCCTTCGTGCGTCGCCGCGCCGCCGTCCCCTTCTCC
CTCTCCAGCCTCGGGGCTGTCCGCGGGGGGACGGCTGCCTTCGGGGGGGACGGGGCAGGGCGGGGTTCGG
CTTCTGGCGTGTGACCGGCGGCTCTAGAGCCTCTGCTAACCATGTTCATGCCTTCTTCTTTTTCCTACAG
CTCCTGGGCAACGTGCTGGTTATTGTGCTGTCTCATCATTTTGGCAAAGGAATTCGCCATGGTGAGCAAG
GGCGAGGAGGTCATCAAAGAGTTCATGCGCTTCAAGGTGCGCATGGAGGGCTCCATGAACGGCCACGAGT
TCGAGATCGAGGGCGAGGGCGAGGGCCGCCCCTACGAGGGCACCCAGACCGCCAAGCTGAAGGTGACCAA
GGGCGGCCCCCTGCCCTTCGCCTGGGACATCCTGTCCCCCCAGTTCATGTACGGCTCCAAGGCGTACGTG
AAGCACCCCGCCGACATCCCCGATTACAAGAAGCTGTCCTTCCCCGAGGGCTTCAAGTGGGAGCGCGTGA
TGAACTTCGAGGACGGCGGTCTGGTGACCGTGACCCAGGACTCCTCCCTGCAGGACGGCACGCTGATCTA
CAAGGTGAAGATGCGCGGCACCAACTTCCCCCCCGACGGCCCCGTAATGCAGAAGAAGACCATGGGCTGG
GAGGCCTCCACCGAGCGCCTGTACCCCCGCGACGGCGTGCTGAAGGGCGAGATCCACCAGGCCCTGAAGC
TGAAGGACGGCGGCCACTACCTGGTGGAGTTCAAGACCATCTACATGGCCAAGAAGCCCGTGCAACTGCC
CGGCTACTACTACGTGGACACCAAGCTGGACATCACCTCCCACAACGAGGACTACACCATCGTGGAACAG
TACGAGCGCTCCGAGGGCCGCCACCACCTGTTCCTGGGGCATGGCACCGGCAGCACCGGCAGCGGCAGCT
CCGGCACCGCCTCCTCCGAGGACAACAACATGGCCGTCATCAAAGAGTTCATGCGCTTCAAGGTGCGCAT
GGAGGGCTCCATGAACGGCCACGAGTTCGAGATCGAGGGCGAGGGCGAGGGCCGCCCCTACGAGGGCACC
CAGACCGCCAAGCTGAAGGTGACCAAGGGCGGCCCCCTGCCCTTCGCCTGGGACATCCTGTCCCCCCAGT
TCATGTACGGCTCCAAGGCGTACGTGAAGCACCCCGCCGACATCCCCGATTACAAGAAGCTGTCCTTCCC
CGAGGGCTTCAAGTGGGAGCGCGTGATGAACTTCGAGGACGGCGGTCTGGTGACCGTGACCCAGGACTCC
TCCCTGCAGGACGGCACGCTGATCTACAAGGTGAAGATGCGCGGCACCAACTTCCCCCCCGACGGCCCCG
TAATGCAGAAGAAGACCATGGGCTGGGAGGCCTCCACCGAGCGCCTGTACCCCCGCGACGGCGTGCTGAA
GGGCGAGATCCACCAGGCCCTGAAGCTGAAGGACGGCGGCCACTACCTGGTGGAGTTCAAGACCATCTAC
ATGGCCAAGAAGCCCGTGCAACTGCCCGGCTACTACTACGTGGACACCAAGCTGGACATCACCTCCCACA
ACGAGGACTACACCATCGTGGAACAGTACGAGCGCTCCGAGGGCCGCCACCACCTGTTCCTGTACGGCAT
GGACGAGCTGTACAAGTCTAGAAAGATGAGCAAAGATGGTAAAAAGAAGAAAAAGAAGTCAAAGACAAAG
TGTGTAATTATGTAA
Features (pLannotate 1.2.2; 21 found; start..end, strand, type, name):
     72..633     +  misc_feature   IRES: internal ribosome entry site (IRES) of the encephalomyocarditis virus (EMCV)
    636..1427    +  CDS            neo: KKA2_KLEPN - Also known as kan, nptII. Experimental evidence at protein level: Swiss-Prot protein existence level 1. Resistance to kanamycin, neomycin, paromomycin, ribostamycin, butirosin and gentamicin B. From Klebsiella pneumoniae.
   1466..1488    -  misc_feature   MCS (fragment): pBluescript multiple cloning site
   1508..1642    -  polyA_signal   SV40 poly(A) signal: SV40 polyadenylation signal
   1665..1748    -  CDS            large T antigen (fragment): large T antigen from SV40 (simian virus 40)
   1969..1987    -  promoter       T7 promoter: promoter for bacteriophage T7 RNA polymerase
   1995..2150    +  CDS            lacZα (fragment): LacZα fragment of β-galactosidase; lacZ fragment
   2155..2609    +  rep_origin     f1 ori (sequence partly withheld): f1 bacteriophage origin of replication; arrow indicates direction of (+) strand synthesis
   2635..2739    +  promoter       AmpR promoter: bla
   2740..3600    +  CDS            AmpR: β-lactamase; bla; confers resistance to ampicillin, carbenicillin, and related antibiotics
   3771..4359    +  rep_origin     ori: high-copy-number ColE1/pMB1/pBR322/pUC origin of replication
   4542..4634    +  CDS            lacI (fragment): lac repressor; lacI; The lac repressor binds to the lac operator to inhibit transcription in E. coli. This inhibition can be relieved by adding lactose or isopropyl-β-D-thiogalactopyranoside (IPTG).
   4647..4668    +  protein_bind   CAP binding site: CAP binding activates transcription in the presence of cAMP. E. coli catabolite activator protein
   4683..4713    +  promoter       lac promoter: promoter for the E. coli lac operon
   4721..4737    +  protein_bind   lac operator: The lac repressor binds to the lac operator to inhibit transcription in E. coli. This inhibition can be relieved by adding lactose or isopropyl-β-D-thiogalactopyranoside (IPTG). lac repressor encoded by lacI
   4782..4800    +  promoter       T3 promoter: promoter for bacteriophage T3 RNA polymerase
   5078..5457    +  enhancer       CMV enhancer: human cytomegalovirus immediate early enhancer
   5459..5736    +  promoter       chicken β-actin promoter: No description available
   5737..6753    +  intron         chimeric intron: chimera between introns from chicken β-actin and rabbit β-globin
   6812..8239    +  CDS            tdTomato: tdTomato is a basic (constitutively fluorescent) orange fluorescent protein published in 2004, derived from Discosoma sp.. It is reported to be a somewhat slowly-maturing tandem dimer with low acid sensitivity.
   8245..8308    +  CDS            K-Ras (fragment): human small GTPase proto-oncoprotein
