[The description below was written by a language model from this plasmid's Addgene catalogue record and pLannotate feature annotations shown in this document.]
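Description:
pT2Aneo-tdTomato-CAAX is a mammalian expression plasmid built on the pT2Aneo backbone that encodes a plasma membrane-anchored red-orange fluorescent protein. In bacteria it is maintained through a high-copy ColE1/pUC-type origin and selected with ampicillin via the β-lactamase gene. The backbone also retains pBluescript-derived remnants: an f1 origin, lac promoter/operator elements, lacZα and lacI fragments, and flanking T3 and T7 promoters. The "pT2A" name suggests a Tol2 transposon-type vector, but no transposon arms are annotated in the feature table and the record does not describe a transposition function.

The payload is a single bicistronic unit driven by a CAG-type promoter, made up of the CMV immediate-early enhancer, the chicken β-actin promoter and a chimeric β-actin/β-globin intron, which gives strong constitutive expression in most mammalian cells. The first open reading frame is tdTomato, a tandem-dimer fluorescent protein derived from Discosoma. It is fused at its C-terminus to a short K-Ras fragment that supplies the CAAX motif, whose prenylation targets the fusion to the inner leaflet of the plasma membrane. In the circular map this runs directly into an EMCV IRES followed by the neomycin phosphotransferase gene, so G418 resistance is translated from the same transcript as the reporter and selection enriches for fluorescent cells. An SV40 poly(A) signal lies downstream but is annotated on the opposite strand.

The catalogue's insert size of about 800 bp is smaller than the annotated tdTomato coding region, and the sequenced plasmid is about 8.3 kb. The construct is intended for stable labelling of cell membranes, and the associated work concerns imaging NK cell-mediated killing of metastatic tumour cells.
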