Addgene plasmid #170284: pT2Aneo-tdTomato-CAAX
Purpose: Encoding membrane-anchored tdTomato.
Depositing lab: Michiyuki Matsuda. Depositing organization: Kyoto University, Graduate School of Biostudies. Publication: Functional visualization of NK Cell-mediated killing of metastatic single tumor cells. Ichise H, Tsukamoto S, Hirashima T, Konishi Y, Oki C, Tsukiji S, Iwano S, Miyawaki A, Sumiyama K, Terai K, Matsuda M. Elife. 2022 Feb 3;11. pii: 76269. doi: 10.7554/eLife.76269. PubMed 35113018.
Backbone
  Vector backbone: pT2Aneo
  Backbone size w/o insert (bp): 8500
  Vector type: Mammalian Expression
  Selectable markers: Neomycin (select with G418)
Growth in bacteria
  Bacterial resistance: Ampicillin, 100 μg/mL
  Growth temperature: 37°C
  Growth strain: DH5alpha
  Copy number: Unknown
Gene/Insert
  Gene/Insert name: tdTomato-CAAX
  Species: Synthetic
  Insert size (bp): 800
Terms and licenses: Academic/Nonprofit Terms; Industry Terms: Not Available to Industry
How to cite: pT2Aneo-tdTomato-CAAX was a gift from Michiyuki Matsuda (Addgene plasmid # 170284 ; http://n2t.net/addgene:170284 ; RRID:Addgene_170284)
